Addgene plasmid #64912: pcDNA3-hsGFP
Purpose: Encodes a Fluorescent Reporter for Hydrogen Sulfide in Mammalian Cells
Depositing lab: Huiwang Ai. Depositing organization: University of California, Riverside. Publication: A highly responsive and selective fluorescent probe for imaging physiological hydrogen sulfide. Chen ZJ, Ai HW. Biochemistry. 2014 Sep 23;53(37):5966-74. doi: 10.1021/bi500830d. Epub 2014 Sep 5. PubMed 25141269.
Backbone
  Vector backbone: pcDNA3
  Backbone manufacturer: Invitrogen
  Backbone size w/o insert (bp): 5968
  Total vector size (bp): 6748
  Vector type: Mammalian Expression
  Selectable markers: Neomycin (select with G418)
Growth in bacteria
  Bacterial resistance: Ampicillin, 100 μg/mL
  Growth temperature: 37°C
  Growth strain: DH10B
  Copy number: High Copy
Gene/Insert
  Gene/Insert name: hsGFP
  Species: Synthetic
  Insert size (bp): 780
  Mutation: Chromophore tyrosine of the protein mutated to TAG amber codon
  Promoter: CMV
  Tag / fusion protein: 6xHis (C terminal on insert)
  Cloning method: Restriction Enzyme; 5′ cloning site HindIII (not destroyed); 3′ cloning site XhoI (not destroyed)
  Sequencing primers: 5′ pCMV-F; 3′ SP6
Terms and licenses: Academic/Nonprofit Terms; Industry Terms: Not Available to Industry
Depositor comments: Please cite Z. Chen and H-w. Ai*, Biochemistry, 2014, 53: 5966-5974; and S. Chen, Z. Chen, W. Ren and H-w. Ai*, J. Am. Chem. Soc., 2012, 134: 9589-9592. Please note that you will also need a pMAH plasmid for mammalian expression. pMAH-POLY (Z. Chen, W. Ren, Q.E. Wright and H-w. Ai*, J. Am. Chem. Soc., 2013, 135: 14940-14943.) is also deposited to Addgene, which can be used to replace pMAH-AzF for mammalian applications.
How to cite: pcDNA3-hsGFP was a gift from Huiwang Ai (Addgene plasmid # 64912 ; http://n2t.net/addgene:64912 ; RRID:Addgene_64912)
