[The description below was written by a language model from this plasmid's Addgene catalogue record.]
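Description:
pcDNA3-hsGFP is a mammalian expression plasmid built on the Invitrogen pcDNA3 backbone, with a total size of about 6.7 kb. It is propagated in E. coli as a high-copy plasmid under ampicillin selection, and it carries the neomycin resistance marker of the backbone, so transfected mammalian cells can be selected with G418. No feature table accompanies the record, so other backbone elements are not individually documented here.

The payload is a synthetic insert of roughly 780 bp encoding hsGFP, a genetically encoded fluorescent reporter for hydrogen sulfide. It was cloned between HindIII and XhoI sites (both retained) downstream of the CMV promoter, which drives strong constitutive transcription in mammalian cells. The protein carries a C-terminal 6xHis tag. The defining feature of the design is that the codon for the chromophore-forming tyrosine has been replaced by a TAG amber stop codon. On its own, the plasmid would therefore yield only a truncated product. Full-length protein requires amber suppression, and because the His tag lies downstream of the amber codon it is present only on read-through product.

The depositor notes that a companion pMAH plasmid must be co-expressed for mammalian use. Either pMAH-AzF or pMAH-POLY can serve, presumably providing the suppression machinery that inserts a noncanonical amino acid at the chromophore position. The name pMAH-AzF suggests an azide-bearing phenylalanine analogue, although the record does not spell out the sensing chemistry. The construct is intended for imaging physiological hydrogen sulfide in living mammalian cells.
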