>Addgene plasmid #64912 | pcDNA3-hsGFP | addgene partial sequence | sequence record 112830 | BGH-rev 5'-TAGAAGGCACAGTCGAGG-3'
ATAGGGCCCTCTAGAGCGGGGAGGCGGCCCAAAGGGAGATCCGACTCGTCTGAGGGCGAAGGCGAAGACG
CGGAAGAGGCCGCAGAGCCGGCAGCAGGCCGCGGGAAGGAAGGTCCGCTGGATTGAGGGCCGAAGGGACG
TAGCAGAAGGACGTCCCGCGCAGAATCCAGGTGGCAACACAGGCGAGCAGCCAAGGAAAGGACGATGATT
TCCCCGACAACACCACGGAATTGTCAGTGCCCAACAGCCGAGCCCCTGTCCAGCAGCGGGCAAGGCAGGC
GGCGATGAGTTCCGCCGTGGCAATAGGGAGGGGGAAAGCGAAAGTCCCGGAAAGGAGCTGACAGGTGGTG
GCAATGCCCCAACCAGTGGGGGTTGCGTCAGCAAACACAGTGCACACCACGCCACGTTGCCTGACAACGG
GCCACAACTCCTCATAAAGAGACAGCAACCAGGATTTATACAAGGAGGAGAAAATGAAAGCCATACGGGA
AGCAATAGCATGATACAAAGGCATTAAAGCAGCGTATCCACATAGCGTAAAAGGAGCAACATAGTTAAGA
ATACCAGTCAATCTTTCACAAATTTTGTAATCCAGAGGTTGATTGTCGACCTCGAGTTAATGGTGATGGT
GATGGTGCCAGTTGTACTCCAGCTTGTGCCCCAGGATGTTGCCGTCCTCCTTGAAGTCGATGCCCTTCAG
CTCGATGCGGTTCACCAGGGTGTCGCCCTCGAACTTCACCTCGGCGCGGGTCTTGTAGGTGCCGTCGTCC
TTGAAGAAGATGGTGCGCTCCTGGACGTAGCCTTCGGGCATGGCGGACTTGAAGAAGTCGTGCTGCTTCA
TGTGGTCGGGGTAGCGGGAGAAGCACTGCACGCCCTAGGTCAAGGTGGTCACGAGGGTGG
