>Addgene plasmid #64912 | pcDNA3-hsGFP | addgene partial sequence | sequence record 168113 | CMV-F 5'-CGCAAATGGGCGGTAGGCGTG-3'
AGCAGAGCTCTCTGGCTAACTAGAGAACCCACTGCTTACTGGCTTATCGAAATTAATACGACTCACTATA
GGGAGACCCAAGCTTGCCGCCACCATGGGCTCCAGCCCGTACAACAGCCACAAGGTCTATATCACCGCCG
ACAAGCAGAAGAACGGCATCAAGGTGAACTTCAAGATCCGCCACAACGTGGAGGACGGCAGCGTGCAGCT
CGCCGACCACTACCAGCAGAACACCCCCATCGGCGACGGCCCCGTGCTGCTGCCCGACAACCACTACCTG
AGCACCCAGTCCGTGCTGAGCAAAGACCCCAACGAGAAGCGCGATCACATGGTCCTGCTGGAGTTCGTGA
CCGCCGCCGGGATCACTCTCGGCATGGACGAGCTGTACAAGGTGGACGGCGGATCCGGTGGCACCGGAGT
GAGCAAGGGCGAGGAGCTGTTCACCGGGGTGGTGCCCATCCTGGTCGAGCTGGACGGCGACGTAAACGGC
CACAAGTTCAGCGTGAGGGGCGAAGGCGAGGGCGATGCCACCAACGGCAAGCTGACCCTGAAGTTCATCT
GCACCACCGGCAAGCTGCCCGTGCCCTGGCCCACCCTCGTGACCACCTTGACCTAGGGCGTGCAGTGCTT
CTCCCGCTACCCCGACCACATGAAGCAGCACGACTTCTTCAAGTCCGCCATGCCCGAAGGCTACGTCCAG
GAGCGCACCATCTTCTTCAAGGACGACGGCACCTACAAGACCCGCGCCGAGGTGAAGTTCGAGGGCGACA
CCCTGGTGAACCGCATCGAGCTGAAGGGCATCGACTTCAAGGAGGACGGCAACATCCTGGGGCACAAGCT
GGAGTACAACTGGCACCATCACCATCACCATTAACTCGAGGTCGACAATCAACC
