LOCUS       Exported 6748 bp ds-DNA circular SYN 12-MAY-2021
DEFINITION  Encodes a Fluorescent Reporter for Hydrogen Sulfide in Mammalian
            Cells.
ACCESSION   .
VERSION     .
KEYWORDS    pcDNA3-hsGFP
SOURCE      synthetic DNA construct
  ORGANISM  synthetic DNA construct
REFERENCE   1 (bases 1 to 6748)
  AUTHORS   Chen ZJ, Ai HW
  TITLE     A highly responsive and selective fluorescent probe for imaging
            physiological hydrogen sulfide.
  JOURNAL   Biochemistry. 2014 Sep 23;53(37):5966-74. doi: 10.1021/bi500830d.
            Epub 2014 Sep 5.
  PUBMED    25141269
REFERENCE   2 (bases 1 to 6748)
  AUTHORS   .
  TITLE     Direct Submission
  JOURNAL   Exported May 12, 2021 from SnapGene Server 1.1.58
            http://www.snapgene.com
FEATURES             Location/Qualifiers
     source          1..6748
                     /organism="synthetic DNA construct"
                     /mol_type="other DNA"
     primer_bind     complement(44..63)
                     /label=pRS-marker
                     /note="pRS vectors, use to sequence yeast selectable
                     marker"
     enhancer        235..614
                     /label=CMV enhancer
                     /note="human cytomegalovirus immediate early enhancer"
     promoter        615..818
                     /label=CMV promoter
                     /note="human cytomegalovirus (CMV) immediate early
                     promoter"
     primer_bind     769..789
                     /label=CMV-F
                     /note="Human CMV immediate early promoter, forward primer"
     primer_bind     863..882
                     /label=T7
                     /note="T7 promoter, forward primer"
     promoter        863..881
                     /label=T7 promoter
                     /note="promoter for bacteriophage T7 RNA polymerase"
     regulatory      898..907
                     /regulatory_class="other"
                     /note="vertebrate consensus sequence for strong initiation
                     of translation (Kozak, 1987)"
     primer_bind     1137..1158
                     /label=EGFP-C
                     /note="EGFP, forward primer"
     primer_bind     complement(1270..1291)
                     /label=EGFP-N
                     /note="EGFP, reverse primer"
     CDS             1663..1680
                     /codon_start=1
                     /product="6xHis affinity tag"
                     /label=6xHis
                     /translation="HHHHHH"
     misc_feature    1696..2284
                     /label=WPRE
                     /note="woodchuck hepatitis virus posttranscriptional
                     regulatory element"
     primer_bind     complement(1749..1769)
                     /label=WPRE-R
                     /note="WPRE, reverse primer"
     CDS             complement(2167..2178)
                     /codon_start=1
                     /product="Factor Xa recognition and cleavage site"
                     /label=Factor Xa site
                     /translation="IEGR"
     promoter        complement(2300..2318)
                     /label=SP6 promoter
                     /note="promoter for bacteriophage SP6 RNA polymerase"
     primer_bind     complement(2301..2318)
                     /label=SP6
                     /note="SP6 promoter, forward primer"
     primer_bind     complement(2338..2355)
                     /label=BGH-rev
                     /note="Bovine growth hormone terminator, reverse primer.
                     Also called BGH reverse"
     polyA_signal    2344..2568
                     /label=bGH poly(A) signal
                     /note="bovine growth hormone polyadenylation signal"
     rep_origin      2614..3042
                     /direction=RIGHT
                     /label=f1 ori
                     /note="f1 bacteriophage origin of replication; arrow
                     indicates direction of (+) strand synthesis"
     primer_bind     complement(2701..2720)
                     /label=F1ori-R
                     /note="F1 origin, reverse primer"
     primer_bind     2911..2932
                     /label=F1ori-F
                     /note="F1 origin, forward primer"
     primer_bind     complement(3051..3071)
                     /label=pBABE 3'
                     /note="SV40 enhancer, reverse primer for pBABE vectors"
     promoter        3056..3386
                     /label=SV40 promoter
                     /note="SV40 enhancer and early promoter"
     rep_origin      3237..3372
                     /label=SV40 ori
                     /note="SV40 origin of replication"
     primer_bind     3299..3318
                     /label=SV40pro-F
                     /note="SV40 promoter/origin, forward primer"
     CDS             3453..4247
                     /codon_start=1
                     /gene="aph(3')-II (or nptII)"
                     /product="aminoglycoside phosphotransferase from Tn5"
                     /label=NeoR/KanR
                     /note="confers resistance to neomycin, kanamycin, and G418
                     (Geneticin(R))"
                     /translation="MIEQDGLHAGSPAAWVERLFGYDWAQQTIGCSDAAVFRLSAQGRP
                     VLFVKTDLSGALNELQDEAARLSWLATTGVPCAAVLDVVTEAGRDWLLLGEVPGQDLLS
                     SHLAPAEKVSIMADAMRRLHTLDPATCPFDHQAKHRIERARTRMEAGLVDQDDLDEEHQ
                     GLAPAELFARLKARMPDGEDLVVTHGDACLPNIMVENGRFSGFIDCGRLGVADRYQDIA
                     LATRDIAEELGGEWADRFLVLYGIAAPDSQRIAFYRLLDEFF"
     primer_bind     complement(3507..3526)
                     /label=Neo-R
                     /note="Neomycin resistance gene, reverse primer"
     primer_bind     4117..4136
                     /label=Neo-F
                     /note="Neomycin resistance gene, forward primer"
     polyA_signal    4421..4542
                     /label=SV40 poly(A) signal
                     /note="SV40 polyadenylation signal"
     primer_bind     complement(4458..4477)
                     /label=SV40pA-R
                     /note="SV40 polyA, reverse primer"
     primer_bind     4512..4531
                     /label=EBV-rev
                     /note="SV40 polyA terminator, reverse primer"
     primer_bind     complement(4591..4607)
                     /label=M13 rev
                     /note="common sequencing primer, one of multiple similar
                     variants"
     primer_bind     complement(4591..4607)
                     /label=M13 Reverse
                     /note="In lacZ gene. Also called M13-rev"
     primer_bind     complement(4604..4626)
                     /label=M13/pUC Reverse
                     /note="In lacZ gene"
     protein_bind    4615..4631
                     /label=lac operator
                     /bound_moiety="lac repressor encoded by lacI"
                     /note="The lac repressor binds to the lac operator to
                     inhibit transcription in E. coli. This inhibition can be
                     relieved by adding lactose or
                     isopropyl-beta-D-thiogalactopyranoside (IPTG)."
     promoter        complement(4639..4669)
                     /label=lac promoter
                     /note="promoter for the E. coli lac operon"
     protein_bind    4684..4705
                     /label=CAP binding site
                     /bound_moiety="E. coli catabolite activator protein"
                     /note="CAP binding activates transcription in the presence
                     of cAMP."
     primer_bind     complement(4822..4839)
                     /label=L4440
                     /note="L4440 vector, forward primer"
     rep_origin      complement(4993..5581)
                     /direction=LEFT
                     /label=ori
                     /note="high-copy-number ColE1/pMB1/pBR322/pUC origin of
                     replication"
     primer_bind     complement(5073..5092)
                     /label=pBR322ori-F
                     /note="pBR322 origin, forward primer"
     CDS             complement(5752..6612)
                     /codon_start=1
                     /gene="bla"
                     /product="beta-lactamase"
                     /label=AmpR
                     /note="confers resistance to ampicillin, carbenicillin, and
                     related antibiotics"
                     /translation="MSIQHFRVALIPFFAAFCLPVFAHPETLVKVKDAEDQLGARVGYI
                     ELDLNSGKILESFRPEERFPMMSTFKVLLCGAVLSRIDAGQEQLGRRIHYSQNDLVEYS
                     PVTEKHLTDGMTVRELCSAAITMSDNTAANLLLTTIGGPKELTAFLHNMGDHVTRLDRW
                     EPELNEAIPNDERDTTMPVAMATTLRKLLTGELLTLASRQQLIDWMEADKVAGPLLRSA
                     LPAGWFIADKSGAGERGSRGIIAALGPDGKPSRIVVIYTTGSQATMDERNRQIAEIGAS
                     LIKHW"
     primer_bind     6375..6394
                     /label=Amp-R
                     /note="Ampicillin resistance gene, reverse primer"
     promoter        complement(6613..6717)
                     /gene="bla"
                     /label=AmpR promoter
ORIGIN
        1 gacggatcgg gagatctccc gatcccctat ggtcgactct cagtacaatc tgctctgatg
       61 ccgcatagtt aagccagtat ctgctccctg cttgtgtgtt ggaggtcgct gagtagtgcg
      121 cgagcaaaat ttaagctaca acaaggcaag gcttgaccga caattgcatg aagaatctgc
      181 ttagggttag gcgttttgcg ctgcttcgcg atgtacgggc cagatatacg cgttgacatt
      241 gattattgac tagttattaa tagtaatcaa ttacggggtc attagttcat agcccatata
      301 tggagttccg cgttacataa cttacggtaa atggcccgcc tggctgaccg cccaacgacc
      361 cccgcccatt gacgtcaata atgacgtatg ttcccatagt aacgccaata gggactttcc
      421 attgacgtca atgggtggac tatttacggt aaactgccca cttggcagta catcaagtgt
      481 atcatatgcc aagtacgccc cctattgacg tcaatgacgg taaatggccc gcctggcatt
      541 atgcccagta catgacctta tgggactttc ctacttggca gtacatctac gtattagtca
      601 tcgctattac catggtgatg cggttttggc agtacatcaa tgggcgtgga tagcggtttg
      661 actcacgggg atttccaagt ctccacccca ttgacgtcaa tgggagtttg ttttggcacc
      721 aaaatcaacg ggactttcca aaatgtcgta acaactccgc cccattgacg caaatgggcg
      781 gtaggcgtgt acggtgggag gtctatataa gcagagctct ctggctaact agagaaccca
      841 ctgcttactg gcttatcgaa attaatacga ctcactatag ggagacccaa gcttgccgcc
      901 accatgggct ccagcccgta caacagccac aaggtctata tcaccgccga caagcagaag
      961 aacggcatca aggtgaactt caagatccgc cacaacgtgg aggacggcag cgtgcagctc
     1021 gccgaccact accagcagaa cacccccatc ggcgacggcc ccgtgctgct gcccgacaac
     1081 cactacctga gcacccagtc cgtgctgagc aaagacccca acgagaagcg cgatcacatg
     1141 gtcctgctgg agttcgtgac cgccgccggg atcactctcg gcatggacga gctgtacaag
     1201 gtggacggcg gatccggtgg caccggagtg agcaagggcg aggagctgtt caccggggtg
     1261 gtgcccatcc tggtcgagct ggacggcgac gtaaacggcc acaagttcag cgtgaggggc
     1321 gaaggcgagg gcgatgccac caacggcaag ctgaccctga agttcatctg caccaccggc
     1381 aagctgcccg tgccctggcc caccctcgtg accaccttga cctagggcgt gcagtgcttc
     1441 tcccgctacc ccgaccacat gaagcagcac gacttcttca agtccgccat gcccgaaggc
     1501 tacgtccagg agcgcaccat cttcttcaag gacgacggca cctacaagac ccgcgccgag
     1561 gtgaagttcg agggcgacac cctggtgaac cgcatcgagc tgaagggcat cgacttcaag
     1621 gaggacggca acatcctggg gcacaagctg gagtacaact ggcaccatca ccatcaccat
     1681 taactcgagg tcgacaatca acctctggat tacaaaattt gtgaaagatt gactggtatt
     1741 cttaactatg ttgctccttt tacgctatgt ggatacgctg ctttaatgcc tttgtatcat
     1801 gctattgctt cccgtatggc tttcattttc tcctccttgt ataaatcctg gttgctgtct
     1861 ctttatgagg agttgtggcc cgttgtcagg caacgtggcg tggtgtgcac tgtgtttgct
     1921 gacgcaaccc ccactggttg gggcattgcc accacctgtc agctcctttc cgggactttc
     1981 gctttccccc tccctattgc cacggcggaa ctcatcgccg cctgccttgc ccgctgctgg
     2041 acaggggctc ggctgttggg cactgacaat tccgtggtgt tgtcggggaa atcatcgtcc
     2101 tttccttggc tgctcgcctg tgttgccacc tggattctgc gcgggacgtc cttctgctac
     2161 gtcccttcgg ccctcaatcc agcggacctt ccttcccgcg gcctgctgcc ggctctgcgg
     2221 cctcttccgc gtcttcgcct tcgccctcag acgagtcgga tctccctttg ggccgcctcc
     2281 ccgctctaga gggccctatt ctatagtgtc acctaaatgc tagagctcgc tgatcagcct
     2341 cgactgtgcc ttctagttgc cagccatctg ttgtttgccc ctcccccgtg ccttccttga
     2401 ccctggaagg tgccactccc actgtccttt cctaataaaa tgaggaaatt gcatcgcatt
     2461 gtctgagtag gtgtcattct attctggggg gtggggtggg gcaggacagc aagggggagg
     2521 attgggaaga caatagcagg catgctgggg atgcggtggg ctctatggct tctgaggcgg
     2581 aaagaaccag ctggggctct agggggtatc cccnnnnnnn nnnnnnnnnn nnnnnnnnnn
     2641 nnnnnnnnnn nnnnnnnnnn nnnnnnnnnn nnnnnnnnnn nnnnnnnnnn nnnnnnnnnn
     2701 nnnnnnnnnn nnnnnnnnnn nnnnnnnnnn nnnnnnncgc cggctttccc cgtcaagctc
     2761 taaatcgggg cannnnnnnn nnnnnnnnnn nnnnnnnnnn nnnnnnnnnn nnnnnnnnnn
     2821 nnnnnnnnna nnnnnnnnnn nnnnnnnnnn nnnnnnnnnn nnnnnnnnnn nnnnnnnnnc
     2881 ctttgacgtt ggagtccacg ttctttaata gtggactctt gttccaaact ggaacaacac
     2941 tcaaccctat ctcggtctat tcttttgatt tataagggat tttggggatt tcggcctatt
     3001 ggttaaaaaa tgagctgatt taacaaaaat ttaacgcgaa ttaattctgt ggaatgtgtg
     3061 tcagttaggg tgtggaaagt ccccaggctc cccaggcagg cagaagtatg caaagcatgc
     3121 atctcaatta gtcagcaacc aggtgtggaa agtccccagg ctccccagca ggcagaagta
     3181 tgcaaagcat gcatctcaat tagtcagcaa ccatagtccc gcccctaact ccgcccatcc
     3241 cgcccctaac tccgcccagt tccgcccatt ctccgcccca tggctgacta atttttttta
     3301 tttatgcaga ggccgaggcc gcctctgcct ctgagctatt ccagaagtag tgaggaggct
     3361 tttttggagg cctaggcttt tgcaaaaagc tcccgggagc ttgtatatcc attttcggat
     3421 ctgatcaaga gacaggatga ggatcgtttc gcatgattga acaagatgga ttgcacgcag
     3481 gttctccggc cgcttgggtg gagaggctat tcggctatga ctgggcacaa cagacaatcg
     3541 gctgctctga tgccgccgtg ttccggctgt cagcgcaggg gcgcccggtt ctttttgtca
     3601 agaccgacct gtccggtgcc ctgaatgaac tgcaggacga ggcagcgcgg ctatcgtggc
     3661 tggccacgac gggcgttcct tgcgcagctg tgctcgacgt tgtcactgaa gcgggaaggg
     3721 actggctgct attgggcgaa gtgccggggc aggatctcct gtcatctcac cttgctcctg
     3781 ccgagaaagt atccatcatg gctgatgcaa tgcggcggct gcatacgctt gatccggcta
     3841 cctgcccatt cgaccaccaa gcgaaacatc gcatcgagcg agcacgtact cggatggaag
     3901 ccggtcttgt cgatcaggat gatctggacg aagagcatca ggggctcgcg ccagccgaac
     3961 tgttcgccag gctcaaggcg cgcatgcccg acggcgagga tctcgtcgtg acccatggcg
     4021 atgcctgctt gccgaatatc atggtggaaa atggccgctt ttctggattc atcgactgtg
     4081 gccggctggg tgtggcggac cgctatcagg acatagcgtt ggctacccgt gatattgctg
     4141 aagagcttgg cggcgaatgg gctgaccgct tcctcgtgct ttacggtatc gccgctcccg
     4201 attcgcagcg catcgccttc tatcgccttc ttgacgagtt cttctgagcg ggactctggg
     4261 gttcgaaatg accgaccaag cgacgcccaa cctgccatca cgagatttcg attccaccgc
     4321 cgccttctat gaaaggttgg gcttcggaat cgttttccgg gacgccggct ggatgatcct
     4381 ccagcgcggg gatctcatgc tggagttctt cgcccacccc aacttgttta ttgcagctta
     4441 taatggttac aaataaagca atagcatcac aaatttcaca aataaagcat ttttttcact
     4501 gcattctagt tgtggtttgt ccaaactcat caatgtatct tatcatgtct gtataccgtc
     4561 gacctctagc tagagcttgg cgtaatcatg gtcatagctg tttcctgtgt gaaattgtta
     4621 tccgctcaca attccacaca acatacgagc cggaagcata aagtgtaaag cctggggtgc
     4681 ctaatgagtg agctaactca cattaattgc gttgcgctca ctgcccgctt tccagtcggg
     4741 aaacctgtcg tgccagctgc attaatgaat cggccaacgc gcggggagag gcggtttgcg
     4801 tattgggcgc tcttccgctt cctcgctcac tgactcgctg cgctcggtcg ttcggctgcg
     4861 gcgagcggta tcagctcact caaaggcggt aatacggtta tccacagaat caggggataa
     4921 cgcaggaaag aacatgtgag caaaaggcca gcaaaaggcc aggaaccgta aaaaggccgc
     4981 gttgctggcg tttttccata ggctccgccc ccctgacgag catcacaaaa atcgacgctc
     5041 aagtcagagg tggcgaaacc cgacaggact ataaagatac caggcgtttc cccctggaag
     5101 ctccctcgtg cgctctcctg ttccgaccct gccgcttacc ggatacctgt ccgcctttct
     5161 cccttcggga agcgtggcgc tttctcaatg ctcacgctgt aggtatctca gttcggtgta
     5221 ggtcgttcgc tccaagctgg gctgtgtgca cgaacccccc gttcagcccg accgctgcgc
     5281 cttatccggt aactatcgtc ttgagtccaa cccggtaaga cacgacttat cgccactggc
     5341 agcagccact ggtaacagga ttagcagagc gaggtatgta ggcggtgcta cagagttctt
     5401 gaagtggtgg cctaactacg gctacactag aaggacagta tttggtatct gcgctctgct
     5461 gaagccagtt accttcggaa aaagagttgg tagctcttga tccggcaaac aaaccaccgc
     5521 tggtagcggt ggtttttttg tttgcaagca gcagattacg cgcagaaaaa aaggatctca
     5581 agaagatcct ttgatctttt ctacggggtc tgacgctcag tggaacgaaa actcacgtta
     5641 agggattttg gtcatgagat tatcaaaaag gatcttcacc tagatccttt taaattaaaa
     5701 atgaagtttt aaatcaatct aaagtatata tgagtaaact tggtctgaca gttaccaatg
     5761 cttaatcagt gaggcaccta tctcagcgat ctgtctattt cgttcatcca tagttgcctg
     5821 actccccgtc gtgtagataa ctacgatacg ggagggctta ccatctggcc ccagtgctgc
     5881 aatgataccg cgagacccac gctcaccggc tccagattta tcagcaataa accagccagc
     5941 cggaagggcc gagcgcagaa gtggtcctgc aactttatcc gcctccatcc agtctattaa
     6001 ttgttgccgg gaagctagag taagtagttc gccagttaat agtttgcgca acgttgttgc
     6061 cattgctaca ggcatcgtgg tgtcacgctc gtcgtttggt atggcttcat tcagctccgg
     6121 ttcccaacga tcaaggcgag ttacatgatc ccccatgttg tgcaaaaaag cggttagctc
     6181 cttcggtcct ccgatcgttg tcagaagtaa gttggccgca gtgttatcac tcatggttat
     6241 ggcagcactg cataattctc ttactgtcat gccatccgta agatgctttt ctgtgactgg
     6301 tgagtactca accaagtcat tctgagaata gtgtatgcgg cgaccgagtt gctcttgccc
     6361 ggcgtcaata cgggataata ccgcgccaca tagcagaact ttaaaagtgc tcatcattgg
     6421 aaaacgttct tcggggcgaa aactctcaag gatcttaccg ctgttgagat ccagttcgat
     6481 gtaacccact cgtgcaccca actgatcttc agcatctttt actttcacca gcgtttctgg
     6541 gtgagcaaaa acaggaaggc aaaatgccgc aaaaaaggga ataagggcga cacggaaatg
     6601 ttgaatactc atactcttcc tttttcaata ttattgaagc atttatcagg gttattgtct
     6661 catgagcgga tacatatttg aatgtattta gaaaaataaa caaatagggg ttccgcgcac
     6721 atttccccga aaagtgccac ctgacgtc
//
